>Addgene plasmid #129752 | pKI-cjPLP1e2-A39T | addgene full sequence | sequence record 258130 | Addgene NGS Result
CCCAGTCACGACGTTGTAAAACGACGGCCAGTGCCAAGCTTGCATGCCTGCAGGTCGGGATATCTGAATT
ATCAACTTTGTATAATAAAGTTGAAGGTGCACTCCATATGACATCTTAGAGCATGGGACTAGTACTTGGA
ACACAGCTGCTTTCAGAGTCTGTGACTTCTTGTGTGCCTTTCCTGTTTCTCAGCAACACTGGCATGGGGC
CTGGGATACCAGGTCTGGGGATCTCAGGGACTCTTAGCACTTTAAGACACATGTGTTCCCAGGCCCTGGT
GTGTTCTCCTAGTGCCAGAAAGATGTTTCATGCTTTGCTGACTTTGTATAAAGTCTGTTTGTAGCTGTTT
TGACAGAATCTCAGTGTAGAACTGAAGGTGGGCACGTTAGCCAAGCTGCACTATAGGAGGACAAAACCAC
CATGCAAAGTGTCCAAAAATTATTAAGCCCATGTTTTTATTATAGTGAGTAAAGCAGTCTTCCCATTTTC
ATTTCTTGTCCTATGCTAGCTCCCTCCTGTTTGGACTGCTCCTCTCATATGTAAACTAAGAAGAATCAAG
CATTCTTTGCAACAAATACACACGATGCTCAAAAATATCCAGGAGCATGCAATTTCCAAAGTTTCCTTCA
CCTGGAATGTTCTTCAGGCTAAAATCCTGTCTGACAATACCAGCATCTCTGGCCTGCACTCATCCCTTCC
TGGACCTGCAAGTGCATCTACCCTCTGTTACCACTTACTTGGCTGCCTAAATTGTTAGTTTAAAATATTA
GGTCTATCTAGCTAAATCTTCCTCAGGAATCTAAAGACTCCCATAAGGCAGAGTCTGTGTCTTTTCTCTC
TTCATATCCCATATAACACCCACTATAATGCTGGGCATATAGTGAGTATTTCATAAATAGTTGATGAATG
ACTAAAATAAGCAAGCAAACAAACAGACCAGAGCAATAAGGAAGGAGGGACTGATTTCATGATCTCTCTG
GCTTGCTATTTGAATTGCTGAATTATTATTGTTTGTTAAATATATTTTTTAGAAATTCTGGGAATTAAAG
GTAAGGATTTTTTTTTTCTTTCCTTTTTTTTTTTTTTCTTGAGACAGAATCTTGCTCTTGTCACCCAGGC
TGGAGTGCAATGGCGCAATCTTGGCTCACTGCAACCTCCACTTCCTGGGTTCAAGAGATTTTCCTGCCTC
AGCCCCCTGAGTAGCTGAGATTACAGGCATGTGCCACCATGCCTGGCTAATTTTCATATCTTTAGTAGAG
ATGGTGTTTCACCATGTTGGCCAAGCTGGTCTCGAACTCCTGACCTCAGGTAATCCTCCTTAGCCTCCCA
AAGTGCTGGGATTACAGGTGTGAGCCACGGCGCCAGGCCAAGGATTTATTTTCAATGTAAGGATTCTGGG
TCGATCTCACATGCTGAAAGCCAAAACCCTTAGTTTCTCCTGCTTCTTGACTCTGGGGTGCCCACTATCT
CCAAGCCTGTAAGTGCAGAGCCTGGCTGGCCTGGAAGAGAGCTTTGAGTGGCATGAGCTACCTACTGGAT
GTGCCTGACTGTTTCCCCTTCTTCTTCCCCAGGCTTGTTAGAATGTTGCGCTCGTTGCTTAGTTGGAGCC
CCCTTTGCTTCCCTGGTGGCCACTGGATTGTGTTTCTTTGGGGTGGCACTGTTCTGTGGCTGTGGACATG
AAACCCTCACTGGCACAGAAAAGCTAATTGAAACCTATTTCTCCAAAAACTATCAAGACTATGAGTATCT
CATCAATGTGTAAGTACTTGCCCTCCCACACAGACCCATCTTTTTTTTTTCCCTCTCTCCATCCTGGAGA
TAGAGTACTCTAATATCTTAGTAACTAGGGGATGGGTGGAGCCAGACAGGATTCCTGAGTCTTCCCTCTG
TGCAGATTTCTCCTGTTCCACATTCAAATCCTCAAATGTGGGGAAATTGCCAGATTCAGAAAGGAGAGGT
CTGCCTGCCTGCCTGCCTGCCAGCCTTTCCCAGCCCCTGTTTTCTCACACGTGCTCTGACTTCTGCTAGG
TGTGGTTAATATTGCCCAAGTTGGAGCCTCCACAGTGGTAGGTATGGAGAACCCAAGAGAGGCATAACTT
CGTATAATGTATGCTATACGAAGTTATCAAGTTTGTACAAAAAAGCAGAATTCTACCGGGTAGGGGAGGC
GCTTTTCCCAAGGCAGTCTGGAGCATGCGCTTTAGCAGCCCCGCTGGGCACTTGGCGCTACACAAGTGGC
CTCTGGCCTCGCACACATTCCACATCCACCGGTAGGCGCCAACCGGCTCCGTTCTTTGGTGGCCCCTTCG
CGCCACCTTCTACTCCTCCCCTAGTCAGGAAGTTCCCCCCCGCCCCGCAGCTCGCGTCGTGCAGGACGTG
ACAAATGGAAGTAGCACGTCTCACTAGTCTCGTGCAGATGGACAGCACCGCTGAGCAATGGAAGCGGGTA
GGCCTTTGGGGCAGCGGCCAATAGCAGCTTTGCTCCTTCGCTTTCTGGGCTCAGAGGCTGGGAAGGGGTG
GGTCCGGGGGCGGGCTCAGGGGCGGGCTCAGGGGCGGGGCGGGCGCCCGAAGGTCCTCCGGAGGCCCGGC
ATTCTGCACGCTTCAAAAGCGCACGTCTGCCGCGCTGTTCTCCTCTTCCTCATCTCCGGGCCTTTCGACC
GATCATCAAGCTTGATCCTCATGACCGAGTACAAGCCCACGGTGCGCCTCGCCACCCGCGACGACGTCCC
CAGGGCCGTACGCACCCTCGCCGCCGCGTTCGCCGACTACCCCGCCACGCGCCACACCGTCGATCCGGAC
CGCCACATCGAGCGGGTCACCGAGCTGCAAGAACTCTTCCTCACGCGCGTCGGGCTCGACATCGGCAAGG
TGTGGGTCGCGGACGACGGCGCCGCGGTGGCGGTCTGGACCACGCCGGAGAGCGTCGAAGCGGGGGCGGT
GTTCGCCGAGATCGGCCCGCGCATGGCCGAGTTGAGCGGTTCCCGGCTGGCCGCGCAGCAACAGATGGAA
GGCCTCCTGGCGCCGCACCGGCCCAAGGAGCCCGCGTGGTTCCTGGCCACCGTCGGCGTCTCGCCCGACC
ACCAGGGCAAGGGTCTGGGCAGCGCCGTCGTGCTCCCCGGAGTGGAGGCGGCCGAGCGCGCCGGGGTGCC
CGCCTTCCTGGAGACCTCCGCGCCCCGCAACCTCCCCTTCTACGAGCGGCTCGGCTTCACCGTCACCGCC
GACGTCGAGGTGCCCGAAGGACCGCGCACCTGGTGCATGACCCGCAAGCCCGGTGCCGGATCCATGCCCA
CGCTACTGCGGGTTTATATAGACGGTCCCCACGGGATGGGGAAAACCACCACCACGCAACTGCTGGTGGC
CCTGGGTTCGCGCGACGATATCGTCTACGTACCCGAGCCGATGACTTACTGGCGGGTGCTGGGGGCTTCC
GAGACAATCGCGAACATCTACACCACACAACACCGCCTCGACCAGGGTGAGATATCGGCCGGGGACGCGG
CGGTGGTAATGACAAGCGCCCAGATAACAATGGGCATGCCTTATGCCGTGACCGACGCCGTTCTGGCTCC
TCATATCGGGGGGGAGGCTGGGAGCTCACATGCCCCGCCCCCGGCCCTCACCCTCATCTTCGACCGCCAT
CCCATCGCCGCCCTCCTGTGCTACCCGGCCGCGCGGTACCTTATGGGCAGCATGACCCCCCAGGCCGTGC
TGGCGTTCGTGGCCCTCATCCCGCCGACCTTGCCCGGCACCAACATCGTGCTTGGGGCCCTTCCGGAGGA
CAGACACATCGACCGCCTGGCCAAACGCCAGCGCCCCGGCGAGCGGCTGGACCTGGCTATGCTGGCTGCG
ATTCGCCGCGTTTACGGGCTACTTGCCAATACGGTGCGGTATCTGCAGTGCGGCGGGTCGTGGCGGGAGG
ACTGGGGACAGCTTTCGGGGACGGCCGTGCCGCCCCAGGGTGCCGAGCCCCAGAGCAACGCGGGCCCACG
ACCCCATATCGGGGACACGTTATTTACCCTGTTTCGGGCCCCCGAGTTGCTGGCCCCCAACGGCGACCTG
TATAACGTGTTTGCCTGGGCCTTGGACGTCTTGGCCAAACGCCTCCGTTCCATGCACGTCTTTATCCTGG
ATTACGACCAATCGCCCGCCGGCTGCCGGGACGCCCTGCTGCAACTTACCTCCGGGATGGTCCAGACCCA
CGTCACCACCCCCGGCTCCATACCGACGATATGCGACCTGGCGCGCACGTTTGCCCGGGAGATGGGGGAG
GCTAACTGAGCTCTAGCTTATCGACTCGCCGATAGTGGAAACCGACGCCCCAGCACTCGTCCGAGGGCAA
AGGAATAGTCGAGAAATTGATGATCTATTAAACAATAAAGATGTCCACATGGAAGTTTTTCCTGTCATAC
TTTGTTAAGAAGGGTGAGAACAGAGTACCTACATTTTGAATGGAAGGATTGGAGCTACGGGGGTGGGGGT
GGGGTGGGATTAGATAAATGCCTGCTCTTTACTGAAGGCTCTTTACTATTGCTTTATGATAATGTTTCAT
AGTTGGATATCATAATTTAAACAAGCAAAACCAAATTAAGGGCCAGCTCATTCCTCCCACTCATGATCTA
TAGATCCTCTAGAGTCGAGGGCTGCAGCAGCTTTCTTGTACAAAGTGGATAACTTCGTATAATGTATGCT
ATACGAAGTTATTCTAAGCCTCTCCTGTTCCTAGAACAACTTAGGCTCCTGTTCCTTCACCCACCTTTCT
TCTTACCTAGCTCCCCACTCCTGTGAGGTGGCATGTCTGAAGGATCGGGCAGGGAGAGTAGGGCCCTGGT
TCTCCAGGTCACAGGGTAAGCAAGATGTGGCAGAAAGATCATATGTTTCTGGTCACATACACTGTGTCTT
CACTTATTTCAACAAAGATAGGGTAAAAGTATGCAGGAGGAACCTGGTGATTCCTCTAGAGAATCCCTAG
CTTTGTTAGGGTGCCTGCTCTGGCGTATACCACATTTATGTGAGTAAAGGAGCTGGGTCTTCAATTAATA
CGATTCCTTCGTCTCTTTCATCTCCCTGTTACTGCAGGATCCATGCCTTCCAGTATGTCATCTATGGAAC
TGCCTCTTTCTTCTTCCTTTATGGGGCCCTCCTGCTGGCTGAGGGCTTCTACACCACCGGCGCAGTCAGG
CAGATCTTTGGCGACTACAAGACCACCATCTGCGGCAAGGGCCTGAGCGCAACGGTAACAGGGGGCCAGA
AGGGGAGGGGTTCCAGAGGCCAACATCAAGCTCATTCTTTGGAGCGGGTGTGTCATTGTTTGGGAAAATG
GCTAGGACATCCCGACAAGGTGATCATCCTCAGGATTTTGTGGCAATAACAAGGGGTGGGGGAAAATTGG
GCGTGAGTCTGTGGCCTCGTCCCCACCCAAGGCTGGGTCCTCTCTAGGGGCCCGGCATTTGAGTGAGGAA
GCGATGGCTGCAGCCGAACGAGAAGATCAGGAAGAACGTGGTGCCCAGCTGGCTTAGCCTCACCTTTCAA
AGGTTCCCTAAGCAAATTTCTTTTCAAAATGGAAAGCATGAGTTATGTAGGATGCTTTGTACAATCAGAC
CATTTCTAAGCCACCTGTTGGTATCCCTTTACTCCCTTCCTAGCAGGGACCACAAGAGTGGATATAACTG
GACAAGAGTCTAAAATACTGCTCGTGAGATTGAGACTTGGACACCTGATCTGAGAAGGAGGATTGATAAT
AAAAATTAAATAATTGACTCCAAGGTGAAATTTACCATATTCCGGGATCCTACTCTGTTGGAAGTCCCAG
AGGGAATTGGAGTAGATCTGCATGTTGAATGTTTTATCATTGTCTGAGGGTTATCCATCTGTGCTTTGAG
TGGGGTGCACATTGGTTTTCAGTATCTGGAGTTAAAGATCCTTTGAGGGCTGAACATGTGCAGGTTCTAG
CCATGTCTTTTTGTGGCCAGCAGTCAGCTTAGAAAGGTTTTGTATATGAAATTTTAATCTCCTATTGGCT
TTGTTCAATGACTAGGGAACAAAAATGTTCCCGTGGCAAGGAACATTTTCTAAGCTCAGCCTAAGGCACA
AAACGGCACGACTTTCTTTCAAGATCTATTTTGATTTCTTTACACCTTATCTGCCCAGAAACAACTTTTC
TATACAAAGTTGATAGCTTGATATCAATACTCTAGAGGATCCCCGGGTACCGAGCTCGAATTCGTAATCA
TGGTCATAGCTGTTTCCTGTGTGAAATTGTTATCCGCTCACAATTCCACACAACATACGAGCCGGAAGCA
TAAAGTGTAAAGCCTGGGGTGCCTAATGAGTGAGCTAACTCACATTAATTGCGTTGCGCTCACTGCCCGC
TTTCCAGTCGGGAAACCTGTCGTGCCAGCTGCATTAATGAATCGGCCAACGCGCGGGGAGAGGCGGTTTG
CGTATTGGGCGCTCTTCCGCTTCCTCGCTCACTGACTCGCTGCGCTCGGTCGTTCGGCTGCGGCGAGCGG
TATCAGCTCACTCAAAGGCGGTAATACGGTTATCCACAGAATCAGGGGATAACGCAGGAAAGAACATGTG
AGCAAAAGGCCAGCAAAAGGCCAGGAACCGTAAAAAGGCCGCGTTGCTGGCGTTTTTCCATAGGCTCCGC
CCCCCTGACGAGCATCACAAAAATCGACGCTCAAGTCAGAGGTGGCGAAACCCGACAGGACTATAAAGAT
ACCAGGCGTTTCCCCCTGGAAGCTCCCTCGTGCGCTCTCCTGTTCCGACCCTGCCGCTTACCGGATACCT
GTCCGCCTTTCTCCCTTCGGGAAGCGTGGCGCTTTCTCATAGCTCACGCTGTAGGTATCTCAGTTCGGTG
TAGGTCGTTCGCTCCAAGCTGGGCTGTGTGCACGAACCCCCCGTTCAGCCCGACCGCTGCGCCTTATCCG
GTAACTATCGTCTTGAGTCCAACCCGGTAAGACACGACTTATCGCCACTGGCAGCAGCCACTGGTAACAG
GATTAGCAGAGCGAGGTATGTAGGCGGTGCTACAGAGTTCTTGAAGTGGTGGCCTAACTACGGCTACACT
AGAAGAACAGTATTTGGTATCTGCGCTCTGCTGAAGCCAGTTACCTTCGGAAAAAGAGTTGGTAGCTCTT
GATCCGGCAAACAAACCACCGCTGGTAGCGGTGGTTTTTTTGTTTGCAAGCAGCAGATTACGCGCAGAAA
AAAAGGATCTCAAGAAGATCCTTTGATCTTTTCTACGGGGTCTGACGCTCAGTGGAACGAAAACTCACGT
TAAGGGATTTTGGTCATGAGATTATCAAAAAGGATCTTCACCTAGATCCTTTTAAATTAAAAATGAAGTT
TTAAATCAATCTAAAGTATATATGAGTAAACTTGGTCTGACAGTTACCAATGCTTAATCAGTGAGGCACC
TATCTCAGCGATCTGTCTATTTCGTTCATCCATAGTTGCCTGACTCCCCGTCGTGTAGATAACTACGATA
CGGGAGGGCTTACCATCTGGCCCCAGTGCTGCAATGATACCGCGAGACCCACGCTCACCGGCTCCAGATT
TATCAGCAATAAACCAGCCAGCCGGAAGGGCCGAGCGCAGAAGTGGTCCTGCAACTTTATCCGCCTCCAT
CCAGTCTATTAATTGTTGCCGGGAAGCTAGAGTAAGTAGTTCGCCAGTTAATAGTTTGCGCAACGTTGTT
GCCATTGCTACAGGCATCGTGGTGTCACGCTCGTCGTTTGGTATGGCTTCATTCAGCTCCGGTTCCCAAC
GATCAAGGCGAGTTACATGATCCCCCATGTTGTGCAAAAAAGCGGTTAGCTCCTTCGGTCCTCCGATCGT
TGTCAGAAGTAAGTTGGCCGCAGTGTTATCACTCATGGTTATGGCAGCACTGCATAATTCTCTTACTGTC
ATGCCATCCGTAAGATGCTTTTCTGTGACTGGTGAGTACTCAACCAAGTCATTCTGAGAATAGTGTATGC
GGCGACCGAGTTGCTCTTGCCCGGCGTCAATACGGGATAATACCGCGCCACATAGCAGAACTTTAAAAGT
GCTCATCATTGGAAAACGTTCTTCGGGGCGAAAACTCTCAAGGATCTTACCGCTGTTGAGATCCAGTTCG
ATGTAACCCACTCGTGCACCCAACTGATCTTCAGCATCTTTTACTTTCACCAGCGTTTCTGGGTGAGCAA
AAACAGGAAGGCAAAATGCCGCAAAAAAGGGAATAAGGGCGACACGGAAATGTTGAATACTCATACTCTT
CCTTTTTCAATATTATTGAAGCATTTATCAGGGTTATTGTCTCATGAGCGGATACATATTTGAATGTATT
TAGAAAAATAAACAAATAGGGGTTCCGCGCACATTTCCCCGAAAAGTGCCACCTGACGTCTAAGAAACCA
TTATTATCATGACATTAACCTATAAAAATAGGCGTATCACGAGGCCCTTTCGTCTCGCGCGTTTCGGTGA
TGACGGTGAAAACCTCTGACACATGCAGCTCCCGGAGACGGTCACAGCTTGTCTGTAAGCGGATGCCGGG
AGCAGACAAGCCCGTCAGGGCGCGTCAGCGGGTGTTGGCGGGTGTCGGGGCTGGCTTAACTATGCGGCAT
CAGAGCAGATTGTACTGAGAGTGCACCATATGCGGTGTGAAATACCGCACAGATGCGTAAGGAGAAAATA
CCGCATCAGGCGCCATTCGCCATTCAGGCTGCGCAACTGTTGGGAAGGGCGATCGGTGCGGGCCTCTTCG
CTATTACGCCAGCTGGCGAAAGGGGGATGTGCTGCAAGGCGATTAAGTTGGGTAACGCCAGGGTTTT
Features (pLannotate 1.2.2; 28 found; start..end, strand, type, name):
     36..57      -  misc_feature   MCS (fragment): pUC18/19 multiple cloning site
     73..93      +  protein_bind   attB3: mutant version of attB; core recombination site for the Gateway® BP reaction BP Clonase™
   1071..1088    -  promoter       ARG4 promoter (fragment): S. cerevisiae ARG4
   1102..1308    +  CDS            C9orf85 (fragment): CI085_HUMAN - Experimental evidence at protein level: Swiss-Prot protein existence level 1. From Homo sapiens (Human).
   1323..1436    +  CDS            C14orf178 (fragment): CN178_HUMAN - Experimental evidence at transcript level: Swiss-Prot protein existence level 2. From Homo sapiens (Human).
   1572..1760    +  CDS            PLP1 (fragment): MYPR_BOVIN - Also known as PLP. Experimental evidence at protein level: Swiss-Prot protein existence level 1. This is the major myelin protein from the central nervous system. It plays an important role in the formation or maintenance of the multilamellar structure of myelin. From Bos taurus (Bovine).
   2094..2127    -  protein_bind   loxP: Cre-mediated recombination occurs in the 8-bp core sequence (GCATACAT). Cre recombinase
   2128..2148    +  protein_bind   attB1: mutant version of attB; core recombination site for the Gateway® BP reaction BP Clonase™
   2158..2657    +  promoter       PGK promoter: mouse phosphoglycerate kinase 1 promoter
   2681..3277    +  CDS            PuroR (fragment): puromycin N-acetyltransferase; pac from Streptomyces; confers resistance to puromycin
   3284..4279    +  CDS            ΔTK: truncated herpes simplex virus thymidine kinase (Salomon et al., 1995) confers sensitivity to nucleoside analogs such as acyclovir or ganciclovir
   4294..4348    +  CDS            HygR (fragment): aminoglycoside phosphotransferase from E. coli confers resistance to hygromycin
   4352..4626    +  polyA_signal   PGK poly(A) signal (fragment): mouse phosphoglycerate kinase 1 polyadenylation signal
   4648..4668    -  protein_bind   attB2: mutant version of attB; core recombination site for the Gateway® BP reaction BP Clonase™
   4669..4702    -  protein_bind   loxP: Cre-mediated recombination occurs in the 8-bp core sequence (GCATACAT). Cre recombinase
   5079..5363    +  CDS            PLP1 (fragment): MYPR_BOVIN - Also known as PLP. Experimental evidence at protein level: Swiss-Prot protein existence level 1. This is the major myelin protein from the central nervous system. It plays an important role in the formation or maintenance of the multilamellar structure of myelin. From Bos taurus (Bovine).
   6152..6172    -  protein_bind   attB4: mutant version of attB; core recombination site for the Gateway® BP reaction BP Clonase™
   6189..6223    -  misc_feature   MCS (fragment): pUC18/19 multiple cloning site
   6257..6273    -  protein_bind   lac operator: The lac repressor binds to the lac operator to inhibit transcription in E. coli. This inhibition can be relieved by adding lactose or isopropyl-β-D-thiogalactopyranoside (IPTG). lac repressor encoded by lacI
   6281..6311    -  promoter       lac promoter: promoter for the E. coli lac operon
   6326..6347    -  protein_bind   CAP binding site: CAP binding activates transcription in the presence of cAMP. E. coli catabolite activator protein
   6360..6452    -  CDS            lacI (fragment): lac repressor; lacI; The lac repressor binds to the lac operator to inhibit transcription in E. coli. This inhibition can be relieved by adding lactose or isopropyl-β-D-thiogalactopyranoside (IPTG).
   6635..7223    -  rep_origin     ori: high-copy-number ColE1/pMB1/pBR322/pUC origin of replication
   7394..8254    -  CDS            AmpR: β-lactamase; bla; confers resistance to ampicillin, carbenicillin, and related antibiotics
   8255..8359    -  promoter       AmpR promoter: bla
   8454..8489    +  CDS            rop (fragment): Rop protein, which maintains plasmids at low copy number; rop
   8591..8690    +  misc_feature   bom (fragment): basis of mobility region from pBR322
   8696..33      -  CDS            lacZα (fragment) (across the origin): LacZα fragment of β-galactosidase; lacZ fragment
