[The description below was written by a language model from this plasmid's Addgene catalogue record and pLannotate feature annotations shown in this document.]
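Description:
pKI-cjPLP1e2-A39T is a gene-targeting (knock-in donor) plasmid for cells of the common marmoset, Callithrix jacchus. It is built on a high-copy pUC backbone and assembled by multi-fragment Gateway cloning. In E. coli it replicates from the ColE1/pUC origin and is selected with ampicillin through the β-lactamase gene. Remnants of the pUC lac promoter/operator, lacZα and polylinker flank the insert.

The payload lies between attB3 and attB4 sites and has the layout typical of a homologous-recombination donor. Two stretches of marmoset PLP1 genomic sequence act as left and right arms around a central selection cassette. PLP1 encodes proteolipid protein, the major protein of central nervous system myelin. The annotation detects PLP1 coding fragments in both arms. From the plasmid name, the A39T substitution appears to lie in exon 2, although the feature table does not mark its position. A few small hits within the left arm (human open reading frames and a yeast promoter fragment) are probably spurious matches to intronic sequence.

The cassette is bounded by attB1 and attB2 and by two loxP sites in the same orientation. In it, the mouse PGK promoter drives a puromycin resistance gene followed directly by truncated HSV thymidine kinase, apparently as a fusion, and the unit ends with a PGK polyadenylation signal. Puromycin enriches for cells that have integrated the donor. Cre recombinase can then excise the floxed cassette, and ΔTK would allow ganciclovir-type counter-selection against cells that retain it, leaving the point mutation and a residual loxP site. According to the associated publication title, such donors were used with CRISPR-Cas9 for knock-in in marmoset embryonic stem cells and early embryos.
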