Addgene plasmid #129752: pKI-cjPLP1e2-A39T
Purpose: Gene targeting in marmoset cells
Depositing lab: Hideyuki Okano. Depositing organization: Keio University. Publication: Robust and efficient knock-in in embryonic stem cells and early-stage embryos of the common marmoset using the CRISPR-Cas9 system. Yoshimatsu S, Okahara J, Sone T, Takeda Y, Nakamura M, Sasaki E, Kishi N, Shiozawa S, Okano H. Sci Rep. 2019 Feb 6;9(1):1528. doi: 10.1038/s41598-018-37990-w. PubMed 30728412.
Backbone
  Vector backbone: pUC
  Vector type: Marmoset targeting
  Selectable markers: Puromycin
Growth in bacteria
  Bacterial resistance: Ampicillin, 100 μg/mL
  Growth temperature: 37°C
  Growth strain: NEB Stable
  Copy number: High Copy
Gene/Insert
  Gene/Insert name: PLP1
  Species: C. jacchus (common marmost)
  Mutation: A39T
  Entrez Gene: PLP1
  Cloning method: Gateway Cloning
Terms and licenses: Academic/Nonprofit Terms; Industry Terms: Not Available to Industry
How to cite: pKI-cjPLP1e2-A39T was a gift from Hideyuki Okano (Addgene plasmid # 129752 ; http://n2t.net/addgene:129752 ; RRID:Addgene_129752)
